Addgene plasmid #192067: pAAV-hSyn-ClipF-sesRNA-smV5-tTA2-W3SL
Purpose: Expression of ClipF, sesRNA in mammalian cells, with smV5 and tTA2 as efRNA.
Depositing lab: Josh Huang. Depositing organization: Duke University. Publication: Programmable RNA sensing for cell monitoring and manipulation. Qian Y, Li J, Zhao S, Matthews EA, Adoff M, Zhong W, An X, Yeo M, Park C, Yang X, Wang BS, Southwell DG, Huang ZJ. Nature. 2022 Oct;610(7933):713-721. doi: 10.1038/s41586-022-05280-1. Epub 2022 Oct 5. PubMed 36198803.
Backbone
  Vector backbone: pAAV-hSyn-ClipF-sesRNA-smFlag-tTA2-W3SL
  Vector type: Mammalian Expression, AAV
Growth in bacteria
  Bacterial resistance: Ampicillin, 100 μg/mL
  Growth temperature: 37°C
  Growth strain: NEB Stable
  Copy number: High Copy
Gene/Insert
  Gene/Insert name: sesRNA for human FXOP2
  Species: Synthetic
  Promoter: hSyn
  Cloning method: Gibson Cloning
  Sequencing primers: 5′ acctgggaggcctggctgtc; 3′ aggtccggggttctcctcca
Terms and licenses: Academic/Nonprofit Terms; Industry Terms: Not Available to Industry
How to cite: pAAV-hSyn-ClipF-sesRNA-smV5-tTA2-W3SL was a gift from Josh Huang (Addgene plasmid # 192067 ; http://n2t.net/addgene:192067 ; RRID:Addgene_192067)
