[The description below was written by a language model from this plasmid's Addgene catalogue record and pLannotate feature annotations shown in this document.]
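Description:
pAAV-hSyn-ClipF-sesRNA-smV5-tTA2-W3SL is an AAV transfer plasmid for mammalian, neuron-directed expression of a programmable RNA sensor. It is propagated in bacteria as a high-copy plasmid through a ColE1/pUC-type origin with ampicillin selection (AmpR and its promoter), and it also carries an f1 phage origin. AAV2 inverted terminal repeats flank the expression cassette so that it can be packaged into recombinant AAV. One ITR is annotated in full and the other only as short fragments, which is common in automated annotation of these repeats.

The cassette is driven by the human synapsin I promoter, which confers neuron-specific expression. It begins with ClipF, which the feature table detects as an MGMT-derived fragment, consistent with a CLIP-tag-type self-labelling protein that marks cells expressing the transcript. This is followed by the sensor RNA (sesRNA). The catalogue describes it as directed against human "FXOP2", presumably FOXP2, and the annotation shows it as a Foxp2-matching fragment in antisense orientation, as expected for a sequence meant to base-pair with the target mRNA. Downstream lies the effector RNA (efRNA) region encoding smV5 and tTA2. The fluorescent-protein-like fragments called cp-mKate and RCaMP probably reflect the smV5 scaffold, and the hits labelled rtTA3 and VP48 probably correspond to the tTA2 tetracycline transactivator, although these are inferences from the plasmid name.

In this type of design, translation of the effector portion depends on the sesRNA hybridising to its target transcript, though the record does not spell out the mechanism. tTA2 could then activate Tet-responsive reporters supplied separately. The transcript ends in W3SL, a compact element seen here as shortened WPRE and SV40 polyadenylation fragments. The construct derives from an smFlag version of the same backbone.
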