Features (pLannotate 1.2.2; 21 found; start..end, strand, type, name):
     46..186     +  repeat_region  AAV2 ITR: inverted terminal repeat of adeno-associated virus serotype 2 inverted
    191..242     -  misc_feature   bom (fragment): basis of mobility region from pBR322
    261..716     +  rep_origin     f1 ori (sequence partly withheld): f1 bacteriophage origin of replication; arrow indicates direction of (+) strand synthesis
    717..766     -  misc_feature   bom (fragment): basis of mobility region from pBR322
    868..903     -  CDS            rop (fragment): Rop protein, which maintains plasmids at low copy number; rop
    998..1102    +  promoter       AmpR promoter: bla
   1103..1963    +  CDS            AmpR: β-lactamase; bla; confers resistance to ampicillin, carbenicillin, and related antibiotics
   2134..2722    +  rep_origin     ori: high-copy-number ColE1/pMB1/pBR322/pUC origin of replication
   2795..2822    +  repeat_region  AAV2 ITR (fragment): inverted terminal repeat of adeno-associated virus serotype 2 inverted
   2851..2878    +  repeat_region  AAV2 ITR (fragment): inverted terminal repeat of adeno-associated virus serotype 2 inverted
   2958..3405    +  promoter       hSyn promoter: human synapsin I promoter; confers neuron-specific expression (Kügler et al., 2003)
   3425..3991    +  CDS            MGMT (fragment): MGMT_HUMAN - Experimental evidence at protein level: Swiss-Prot protein existence level 1. Involved in the cellular defense against the biological effects of O6-methylguanine (O6-MeG) and O4-methylthymine (O4-MeT) in DNA. Repairs the methylated nucleobase in DNA by stoichiometrically transferring the methyl group to a cysteine residue in the enzyme. This is a suicide reaction: the enzyme is irreversibly inactivated. From Homo sapiens (Human).
   3970..4245    -  CDS            Foxp2 (fragment): FOXP2_MOUSE - Experimental evidence at protein level: Swiss-Prot protein existence level 1. Transcriptional repressor that may play a role in the specification and differentiation of lung epithelium. May also play a role in developing neural, gastrointestinal and cardiovascular tissues. Can act with CTBP1 to synergistically repress transcription but CTPBP1 is not essential. Plays a role in synapse formation by regulating SRPX2 levels. From Mus musculus (Mouse).
   4451..4945    +  CDS            cp-mKate (fragment): cp-mKate is a basic (constitutively fluorescent) red fluorescent protein published in 2011, derived from Entacmaea quadricolor.
   4883..5350    +  CDS            RCaMP (fragment): RCaMP is a basic (constitutively fluorescent) red fluorescent protein published in 2013, derived from Entacmaea quadricolor.
   5576..6270    +  CDS            rtTA3 (fragment): reverse tetracycline transactivator 3 activates expression from Tet-responsive promoters in the presence of doxycycline
   6200..6310    +  CDS            VP48: 3 tandem repeats of the minimal activation domain of herpes simplex virus VP16 (Cheng et al., 2013)
   6341..6498    +  misc_feature   WPRE (fragment): woodchuck hepatitis virus posttranscriptional regulatory element
   6504..6588    +  misc_feature   WPRE (fragment): woodchuck hepatitis virus posttranscriptional regulatory element
   6587..6630    -  polyA_signal   SV40 poly(A) signal (fragment): SV40 polyadenylation signal
   6634..6701    -  polyA_signal   SV40 poly(A) signal (fragment): SV40 polyadenylation signal
>Addgene plasmid #192067 | pAAV-hSyn-ClipF-sesRNA-smV5-tTA2-W3SL | addgene full sequence | sequence record 381706 | Addgene NGS Result
TTTCAGGTTCAGGGGGAGATGTGGGAGGTTTTTTAAAGCGGCCGCAGGAACCCCTAGTGATGGAGTTGGC
CACTCCCTCTCTGCGCGCTCGCTCGCTCACTGAGGCCGGGCGACCAAAGGTCGCCCGACGCCCGGGCTTT
GCCCGGGCGGCCTCAGTGAGCGAGCGAGCGCGCAGCTGCCTGCAGGGGCGCCTGATGCGGTATTTTCTCC
TTACGCATCTGTGCGGTATTTCACACCGCATA
[95 nt withheld, positions 243-337]
T
[46 nt withheld, positions 339-384]
C
[141 nt withheld, positions 386-526]
CCTTTGACGTTGGAGTCCACGTTCTTT
[37 nt withheld, positions 554-590]
ACTCTATCTCGGGCTATTCTTTTGATTTATAAGGGATTTTGCCGATTTCGGTCTATTGGTTAAAAAATGA
GCTGATTTAACAAAAATTTAACGCGAATTTTAACAAAATATTAACGTTTACAATTTTATGGTGCACTCTC
AGTACAATCTGCTCTGATGCCGCATAGTTAAGCCAGCCCCGACACCCGCCAACACCCGCTGACGCGCCCT
GACGGGCTTGTCTGCTCCCGGCATCCGCTTACAGACAAGCTGTGACCGTCTCCGGGAGCTGCATGTGTCA
GAGGTTTTCACCGTCATCACCGAAACGCGCGAGACGAAAGGGCCTCGTGATACGCCTATTTTTATAGGTT
AATGTCATGATAATAATGGTTTCTTAGACGTCAGGTGGCACTTTTCGGGGAAATGTGCGCGGAACCCCTA
TTTGTTTATTTTTCTAAATACATTCAAATATGTATCCGCTCATGAGACAATAACCCTGATAAATGCTTCA
ATAATATTGAAAAAGGAAGAGTATGAGTATTCAACATTTCCGTGTCGCCCTTATTCCCTTTTTTGCGGCA
TTTTGCCTTCCTGTTTTTGCTCACCCAGAAACGCTGGTGAAAGTAAAAGATGCTGAAGATCAGTTGGGTG
CACGAGTGGGTTACATCGAACTGGATCTCAACAGCGGTAAGATCCTTGAGAGTTTTCGCCCCGAAGAACG
TTTTCCAATGATGAGCACTTTTAAAGTTCTGCTATGTGGCGCGGTATTATCCCGTATTGACGCCGGGCAA
GAGCAACTCGGTCGCCGCATACACTATTCTCAGAATGACTTGGTTGAGTACTCACCAGTCACAGAAAAGC
ATCTTACGGATGGCATGACAGTAAGAGAATTATGCAGTGCTGCCATAACCATGAGTGATAACACTGCGGC
CAACTTACTTCTGACAACGATCGGAGGACCGAAGGAGCTAACCGCTTTTTTGCACAACATGGGGGATCAT
GTAACTCGCCTTGATCGTTGGGAACCGGAGCTGAATGAAGCCATACCAAACGACGAGCGTGACACCACGA
TGCCTGTAGCAATGGCAACAACGTTGCGCAAACTATTAACTGGCGAACTACTTACTCTAGCTTCCCGGCA
ACAATTAATAGACTGGATGGAGGCGGATAAAGTTGCAGGACCACTTCTGCGCTCGGCCCTTCCGGCTGGC
TGGTTTATTGCTGATAAATCTGGAGCCGGTGAGCGTGGGTCTCGCGGTATCATTGCAGCACTGGGGCCAG
ATGGTAAGCCCTCCCGTATCGTAGTTATCTACACGACGGGGAGTCAGGCAACTATGGATGAACGAAATAG
ACAGATCGCTGAGATAGGTGCCTCACTGATTAAGCATTGGTAACTGTCAGACCAAGTTTACTCATATATA
CTTTAGATTGATTTAAAACTTCATTTTTAATTTAAAAGGATCTAGGTGAAGATCCTTTTTGATAATCTCA
TGACCAAAATCCCTTAACGTGAGTTTTCGTTCCACTGAGCGTCAGACCCCGTAGAAAAGATCAAAGGATC
TTCTTGAGATCCTTTTTTTCTGCGCGTAATCTGCTGCTTGCAAACAAAAAAACCACCGCTACCAGCGGTG
GTTTGTTTGCCGGATCAAGAGCTACCAACTCTTTTTCCGAAGGTAACTGGCTTCAGCAGAGCGCAGATAC
CAAATACTGTTCTTCTAGTGTAGCCGTAGTTAGGCCACCACTTCAAGAACTCTGTAGCACCGCCTACATA
CCTCGCTCTGCTAATCCTGTTACCAGTGGCTGCTGCCAGTGGCGATAAGTCGTGTCTTACCGGGTTGGAC
TCAAGACGATAGTTACCGGATAAGGCGCAGCGGTCGGGCTGAACGGGGGGTTCGTGCACACAGCCCAGCT
TGGAGCGAACGACCTACACCGAACTGAGATACCTACAGCGTGAGCTATGAGAAAGCGCCACGCTTCCCGA
AGGGAGAAAGGCGGACAGGTATCCGGTAAGCGGCAGGGTCGGAACAGGAGAGCGCACGAGGGAGCTTCCA
GGGGGAAACGCCTGGTATCTTTATAGTCCTGTCGGGTTTCGCCACCTCTGACTTGAGCGTCGATTTTTGT
GATGCTCGTCAGGGGGGCGGAGCCTATGGAAAAACGCCAGCAACGCGGCCTTTTTACGGTTCCTGGCCTT
TTGCTGGCCTTTTGCTCACATGTCCTGCAGGCAGCTGCGCGCTCGCTCGCTCACTGAGGCCGCCCGGGCG
TCGGGCGACCTTTGGTCGCCCGGCCTCAGTGAGCGAGCGAGCGCGCAGAGAGGGAGTGGCCAACTCCATC
ACTAGGGGTTCCTGCGGCCGCACGCGTGTGTCTAGACTGCAGAGGGCCCTGCGTATGAGTGCAAGTGGGT
TTTAGGACCAGGATGAGGCGGGGTGGGGGTGCCTACCTGACGACCGACCCCGACCCACTGGACAAGCACC
CAACCCCCATTCCCCAAATTGCGCATCCCCTATCAGAGAGGGGGAGGGGAAACAGGATGCGGCGAGGCGC
GTGCGCACTGCCAGCTTCAGCACCGCGGACAGTGCCTTCGCCCCCGCCTGGCGGCGCGCGCCACCGCCGC
CTCAGCACTGAAGGCGCGCTGACGTCACTCGCCGGTCCCCCGCAAACTCCCCTTCCCGGCCACCTTGGTC
GCGTCCGCGCCGCCGCCGGCCCAGCCGGACCGCACCACGCGAGGCGCGAGATAGGGGGGCACGGGCGCGA
CCATCTGCGCTGCGGCGCCGGCGACTCAGCGCTGCCTCAGTCTGCGGTGGGCAGCGGAGGAGTCGTGTCG
TGCCTGAGAGCGCAGTCGAGAAGGATCCGCCACCATGGATAAGGATTGCGAGATGAAGCGTACAACATTG
GATTCCCCGTTGGGAAAGTTGGAGTTGTCCGGATGCGAGCAGGGATTGCACCGCATTATCTTCTTGGGAA
AGGGCACCTCCGCTGCTGATGCTGTCGAGGTCCCCGCTCCGGCTGCTGTCTTGGGAGGCCCCGAGCCCTT
GATCCAGGCTACGGCTTGGTTGAACGCTTACTTCCACCAGCCCGAGGCTATTGAGGAGTTCCCCGTCCCC
GCTTTGCACCACCCCGTCTTCCAGCAGGAGTCCTTCACGCGTCAGGTCTTGTGGAAGTTGCTGAAGGTCG
TGAAGTTCGGCGAGGTGATCTCCGAGTCCCACTTGGCTGCCTTGGTGGGAAACCCGGCTGCCACGGCCGC
TGTCAACACGGCTTTGGATGGCAACCCCGTCCCGATCTTGATCCCGTGCCACCGTGTGGTCCAGGGAGAT
TCCGATGTCGGACCCTACCTGGGAGGCCTGGCTGTCAAGGAGTGGTTGTTGGCTCACGAGGGACACCGCT
TGGGAAAGCCCGGCTTGGGAGAATTCGGTAAGCTCTGTGGGGATGTCTCCAACATATTCTTCGACATGGT
GACACTAGACACCAGATTTAGAGGTTTGGGAGATGGTTTGGGCTCTGAGGGTCGCATGTGCAAGTAGGTC
ATCATTGCTGGAAGACGTTCGCGTTCTTTAGAAAGCTGTATTTCTAACTGTTGCACCACCTGCATTTGCA
CTCGACACGGAGCAGTGCTTCGGTCATCCAATGCGTGTTCATTGTTAAGGTGCTTTAAAAACTGTCCAAA
ATCTTCACAAAAGCTTGCTACTAACTTCAGCCTGCTGAAGCAGGCTGGAGACGTGGAGGAGAACCCTGGA
CCTCTGGGCAAACCTATTCCTAACCCTTTGCTTGGACTGGATTCAACTCAGCAACAGGGCAAGCCTATCC
CCAATCCCCTTCTTGGGCTGGACTCAACTCAGCAACAGGGAAAACCCATCCCAAATCCACTGTTGGGTCT
GGATTCCACTGGGCAGGGCAATTCTCTGATCAAGGAGAACATGAGGATGAAAGTGGTTATGGAAGGGTCT
GTAAATGGGCATCAGTTCAAGTGTACGGGGGAGGGCGAAGGCAATCCCTACATGGGGACCCAGACCATGA
GGATTAAAGTGATTGAAGGGGGCCCTCTGCCTTTTGCGTTCGATATTCTGGCTACGTCATTTGGCGGCGG
TAGTCGCACGTTCATCAAATACCCCAAGGGTATACCCGACTTTTTCAAACAGAGCTTTCCTGAAGGTTTT
ACCTGGGAGCGAGTAACCCGGTATGAAGATGGAGGGGTAGTGACGGTGATGCAGGATACCAGCCTTGAAG
ATGGGTGCCTCGTCTACCACGTGCAAGTGAGAGGCGTCAACTTTCCTAGCAACGGCCCAGTGATGCAGAA
GAAGACAAAAGGCTGGGAACCAAATACAGAGATGATGTATCCCGCCGACGGGGGCCTCAGGGGATATACT
CACATGGCTCTGAAAGTTGATGGCGGTGGCAAACCAATTCCTAACCCCCTGCTGGGCCTTGACTCTACCC
AGCAACAAGGAAAGCCTATCCCAAATCCTCTCCTTGGTCTGGACAGCACCGGTGGCCAGCAGGGAGGCGG
GAAACCAATCCCAAACCCTCTGTTGGGTTTGGATTCTACCCAGCAGCAGGGTAAACCTATACCGAACCCT
CTCCTGGGGCTGGACTCCACAGGGGGTGGACATCTTAGCTGCTCCTTTGTGACTACCTACAGATCCAAGA
AGACGGTAGGGAATATTAAGATGCCTGGCATTCACGCGGTCGATCATAGGTTGGAGAGGCTGGAAGAAAG
CGATAATGAAATGTTTGTGGTACAGAGAGAACACGCAGTGGCTAAGTTTGCCGGGTTGGGAGGAGGCGGA
CAGGGCGGCAAGCCTATTCCTAATCCTCTGCTCGGGTTGGATAGCACACAGCAGCAGGGAAAGCCCATTC
CAAACCCCCTCCTGGGCCTGGATAGCACCCAGCAGCAAGGCAAACCCATTCCCAACCCTCTCTTGGGTCT
GGACTCAACCTACGGCGCGCCAGAGGGCAGAGGAAGTCTTCTAACATGCGGTGACGTGGAGGAGAATCCC
GGCCCTTTAATTAACTCTAGACTGGACAAGAGCAAAGTCATAAACTCTGCTCTGGAATTACTCAATGAAG
TCGGTATCGAAGGCCTGACGACAAGGAAACTCGCTCAAAAGCTGGGAGTTGAGCAGCCTACCCTGTACTG
GCACGTGAAGAACAAGCGGGCCCTGCTCGATGCCCTGGCAATCGAGATGCTGGACAGGCATCATACCCAC
TTCTGCCCCCTGGAAGGCGAGTCATGGCAAGACTTTCTGCGGAACAACGCCAAGTCATTCCGCTGTGCTC
TCCTCTCACATCGCGACGGGGCTAAAGTGCATCTCGGCACCCGCCCAACAGAGAAACAGTACGAAACCCT
GGAAAATCAGCTCGCGTTCCTGTGTCAGCAAGGCTTCTCCCTGGAGAACGCACTGTACGCTCTGTCCGCC
GTGGGCCACTTTACACTGGGCTGCGTATTGGAGGATCAGGAGCATCAAGTAGCAAAAGAGGAAAGAGAGA
CACCTACCACCGATTCTATGCCCCCACTTCTGAGACAAGCAATTGAGCTGTTCGACCATCAGGGAGCCGA
ACCTGCCTTCCTTTTCGGCCTGGAACTAATCATATGTGGCCTGGAAAAACAGCTAAAGTGCGAAAGCGGC
GGACCGGCCGACGCCCTTGACGATTTTGACTTAGACATGCTCCCAGCCGATGCCCTTGACGACTTTGACC
TTGATATGCTGCCTGCTGACGCTCTTGACGATTTTGACCTTGACATGCTCCCCGGGTAAGCTAGCAATTC
CGCTCGAGATAATCAACCTCTGGATTACAAAATTTGTGAAAGATTGACTGGTATTCTTAACTATGTTGCT
CCTTTTACGCTATGTGGATACGCTGCTTTAATGCCTTTGTATCATGCTATTGCTTCCCGTATGGCTTTCA
TTTTCTCCTCCTTGTATAAATCCTGGTTAGTTCTTGCCACGGCGGAACTCATCGCCGCCTGCCTTGCCCG
CTGCTGGACAGGGGCTCGGCTGTTGGGCACTGACAATTCCGTGGTGTTTATTTGTGAAATTTGTGATGCT
ATTGCTTTATTTGTAACCATCTAGCTTTATTTGTGAAATTTGTGATGCTATTGCTTTATTTGTAACCATT
ATAAGCTGCAATAAACAAGTTAACAACAACAATTGCATTCATTTTATG
